>Addgene plasmid #86427 | pEGFP-C1-AR Q0 | addgene full sequence | sequence record 374317 | Addgene NGS Result
TAGTTATTAATAGTAATCAATTACGGGGTCATTAGTTCATAGCCCATATATGGAGTTCCGCGTTACATAA
CTTACGGTAAATGGCCCGCCTGGCTGACCGCCCAACGACCCCCGCCCATTGACGTCAATAATGACGTATG
TTCCCATAGTAACGCCAATAGGGACTTTCCATTGACGTCAATGGGTGGAGTATTTACGGTAAACTGCCCA
CTTGGCAGTACATCAAGTGTATCATATGCCAAGTACGCCCCCTATTGACGTCAATGACGGTAAATGGCCC
GCCTGGCATTATGCCCAGTACATGACCTTATGGGACTTTCCTACTTGGCAGTACATCTACGTATTAGTCA
TCGCTATTACCATGGTGATGCGGTTTTGGCAGTACATCAATGGGCGTGGATAGCGGTTTGACTCACGGGG
ATTTCCAAGTCTCCACCCCATTGACGTCAATGGGAGTTTGTTTTGGCACCAAAATCAACGGGACTTTCCA
AAATGTCGTAACAACTCCGCCCCATTGACGCAAATGGGCGGTAGGCGTGTACGGTGGGAGGTCTATATAA
GCAGAGCTGGTTTAGTGAACCGTCAGATCCGCTAGCGCTACCGGTCGCCACCATGGTGAGCAAGGGCGAG
GAGCTGTTCACCGGGGTGGTGCCCATCCTGGTCGAGCTGGACGGCGACGTAAACGGCCACAAGTTCAGCG
TGTCCGGCGAGGGCGAGGGCGATGCCACCTACGGCAAGCTGACCCTGAAGTTCATCTGCACCACCGGCAA
GCTGCCCGTGCCCTGGCCCACCCTCGTGACCACCCTGACCTACGGCGTGCAGTGCTTCAGCCGCTACCCC
GACCACATGAAGCAGCACGACTTCTTCAAGTCCGCCATGCCCGAAGGCTACGTCCAGGAGCGCACCATCT
TCTTCAAGGACGACGGCAACTACAAGACCCGCGCCGAGGTGAAGTTCGAGGGCGACACCCTGGTGAACCG
CATCGAGCTGAAGGGCATCGACTTCAAGGAGGACGGCAACATCCTGGGGCACAAGCTGGAGTACAACTAC
AACAGCCACAACGTCTATATCATGGCCGACAAGCAGAAGAACGGCATCAAGGTGAACTTCAAGATCCGCC
ACAACATCGAGGACGGCAGCGTGCAGCTCGCCGACCACTACCAGCAGAACACCCCCATCGGCGACGGCCC
CGTGCTGCTGCCCGACAACCACTACCTGAGCACCCAGTCCGCCCTGAGCAAAGACCCCAACGAGAAGCGC
GATCACATGGTCCTGCTGGAGTTCGTGACCGCCGCCGGGATCACTCTCGGCATGGACGAGCTGTACAAGT
CCGGACTCAGATCTCGAGCTCAAGCTTCGAATTCTGCAGTCGACGGTACCATGGAAGTGCAGTTAGGGCT
GGGAAGGGTCTACCCTCGGCCGCCGTCCAAGACCTACCGAGGAGCTTTCCAGAATCTGTTCCAGAGCGTG
CGCGAAGTGATCCAGAACCCGGGCCCCAGGCACCCAGAGGCCGCGAGCGCAGCACCTCCCGGCGCCAGTT
TGCTGCTGCTCGAGACTAGCCCCAGGCAGCAGCAGCAGCAGCAGGGTGAGGATGGTTCTCCCCAAGCCCA
TCGTAGAGGCCCCACAGGCTACCTGGTCCTGGATGAGGAACAGCAACCTTCACAGCCGCAGTCGGCCCTG
GAGTGCCACCCCGAGAGAGGTTGCGTCCCAGAGCCTGGAGCCGCCGTGGCCGCCAGCAAGGGGCTGCCGC
AGCAGCTGCCAGCACCTCCGGACGAGGATGACTCAGCTGCCCCATCCACGTTGTCCCTGCTGGGCCCCAC
TTTCCCCGGCTTAAGCAGCTGCTCCGCTGACCTTAAAGACATCCTGAGCGAGGCCAGCACCATGCAACTC
CTTCAGCAACAGCAGCAGGAAGCAGTATCCGAAGGCAGCAGCAGCGGGAGAGCGAGGGAGGCCTCGGGGG
CTCCCACTTCCTCCAAGGACAATTACTTAGGGGGCACTTCGACCATTTCTGACAACGCCAAGGAGTTGTG
TAAGGCAGTGTCGGTGTCCATGGGCCTGGGTGTGGAGGCGTTGGAGCATCTGAGTCCAGGGGAACAGCTT
CGGGGGGATTGCATGTACGCCCCACTTTTGGGAGTTCCACCCGCTGTGCGTCCCACTCCTTGTGCCCCAT
TGGCCGAATGCAAAGGTTCTCTGCTAGACGACAGCGCAGGCAAGAGCACTGAAGATACTGCTGAGTATTC
CCCTTTCAAGGGAGGTTACACCAAAGGGCTAGAAGGCGAGAGCCTAGGCTGCTCTGGCAGCGCTGCAGCA
GGGAGCTCCGGGACACTTGAACTGCCGTCTACCCTGTCTCTCTACAAGTCCGGAGCACTGGACGAGGCAG
CTGCGTACCAGAGTCGCGACTACTACAACTTTCCACTGGCTCTGGCCGGACCGCCGCCCCCTCCGCCGCC
TCCCCATCCCCACGCTCGCATCAAGCTGGAGAACCCGCTGGACTACGGCAGCGCCTGGGCGGCTGCGGCG
GCGCAGTGCCGCTATGGGGACCTGGCGAGCCTGCATGGCGCGGGTGCAGCGGGACCCGGTTCTGGGTCAC
CCTCAGCCGCCGCTTCCTCATCCTGGCACACTCTCTTCACAGCCGAAGAAGGCCAGTTGTATGGACCGTG
TGGTGGTGGTGGGGGTGGTGGCGGCGGCGGCGGCGGCGGCGGCGGCGGCGGCGGCGGCGGCGGCGGCGGC
GAGGCGGGAGCTGTAGCCCCCTACGGCTACACTCGGCCCCCTCAGGGGCTGGCGGGCCAGGAAAGCGACT
TCACCGCACCTGATGTGTGGTACCCTGGCGGCATGGTGAGCAGAGTGCCCTATCCCAGTCCCACTTGTGT
CAAAAGCGAAATGGGCCCCTGGATGGATAGCTACTCCGGACCTTACGGGGACATGCGTTTGGAGACTGCC
AGGGACCATGTTTTGCCCATTGACTATTACTTTCCACCCCAGAAGACCTGCCTGATCTGTGGAGATGAAG
CTTCTGGGTGTCACTATGGAGCTCTCACATGTGGAAGCTGCAAGGTCTTCTTCAAAAGAGCCGCTGAAGG
GAAACAGAAGTACCTGTGCGCCAGCAGAAATGATTGCACTATTGATAAATTCCGAAGGAAAAATTGTCCA
TCTTGTCGTCTTCGGAAATGTTATGAAGCAGGGATGACTCTGGGAGCCCGGAAGCTGAAGAAACTTGGTA
ATCTGAAACTACAGGAGGAAGGAGAGGCTTCCAGCACCACCAGCCCCACTGAGGAGACAACCCAGAAGCT
GACAGTGTCACACATTGAAGGCTATGAATGTCAGCCCATCTTTCTGAATGTCCTGGAAGCCATTGAGCCA
GGTGTAGTGTGTGCTGGACACGACAACAACCAGCCCGACTCCTTTGCAGCCTTGCTCTCTAGCCTCAATG
AACTGGGAGAGAGACAGCTTGTACACGTGGTCAAGTGGGCCAAGGCCTTGCCTGGCTTCCGCAACTTACA
CGTGGACGACCAGATGGCTGTCATTCAGTACTCCTGGATGGGGCTCATGGTGTTTGCCATGGGCTGGCGA
TCCTTCACCAATGTCAACTCCAGGATGCTCTACTTCGCCCCTGATCTGGTTTTCAATGAGTACCGCATGC
ACAAGTCCCGGATGTACAGCCAGTGTGTCCGAATGAGGCACCTCTCTCAAGAGTTTGGATGGCTCCAAAT
CACCCCCCAGGAATTCCTGTGCATGAAAGCACTGCTACTCTTCAGCATTATTCCAGTGGATGGGCTGAAA
AATCAAAAATTCTTTGATGAACTTCGAATGAACTACATCAAGGAACTCGATCGTATCATTGCATGCAAAA
GAAAAAATCCCACATCCTGCTCAAGACGCTTCTACCAGCTCACCAAGCTCCTGGACTCCGTGCAGCCTAT
TGCGAGAGAGCTGCATCAGTTCACTTTTGACCTGCTAATCAAGTCACACATGGTGAGCGTGGACTTTCCG
GAAATGATGGCAGAGATCATCTCTGTGCAAGTGCCCAAGATCCTTTCTGGGAAAGTCAAGCCCATCTATT
TCCACACCCAGTGAAGCATTGGAAACCCTATTTCCCCACCCCAGCTCATGCCCCCTTTCAGATGTCTTCT
GCCTGTTATAACTCTGCACTACTCCTCTGCAGTGCCTTGGGGAATTTCCTCTATTGATGTACAGTCTGTC
ATGAACATGTTCCTGAATTCTATTTGCTGGGCTTTTTTTTTCTCTTTCTCTCCTTTCTTTTTCTTCTTCC
CTCCCTATCTAACCCTCCCATGGCACCTTCAGACTTTGCTTCCCATTGTGGCTCCTATCTGTGTTTTGAA
TGGTGTTGTATGCCTTTAAATCTGTGATGATCCTCATATGGCCCAGTGTCAAGTTGTGCTTGTTTACAGC
ACTACTCTGTGCCAGCCACACAAACGTTTACTTATCTTATGCCACGGGAAGTTTAGAGAGCTAAGATTAT
CTGGGGAAATCAAAACAAAAACAAGCAAACAAAAAAAAAAGAAAAACGGAATTCAGATCCACCGGATCTA
GATAACTGATCATAATCAGCCATACCACATTTGTAGAGGTTTTACTTGCTTTAAAAAACCTCCCACACCT
CCCCCTGAACCTGAAACATAAAATGAATGCAATTGTTGTTGTTAACTTGTTTATTGCAGCTTATAATGGT
TACAAATAAAGCAATAGCATCACAAATTTCACAAATAAAGCATTTTTTTCACTGCATTCTAGTTGTGGTT
TGTCCAAACTCATCAATGTATCTTAACGCGTAAATTGTAAGCGTTAATATTTTGTTAAAATTCGCGTTAA
ATTTTTGTTAAATCAGCTCATTTTTTAACCAATAGGCCGAAATCGGCAAAATCCCTTATAAATCAAAAGA
ATAGACCGAGATAGGGT
[37 nt withheld, positions 4918-4954]
AAAGAACGTGGACTCCAACGTCAAAGG
[49 nt withheld, positions 4982-5030]
T
[91 nt withheld, positions 5032-5122]
G
[124 nt withheld, positions 5124-5247]
CAGGTGGCACTTTTCGGGGAAATGTGCGCGGAACCCCTATTTGTTTATTTTTCTAAATACATTCAAATAT
GTATCCGCTCATGAGACAATAACCCTGATAAATGCTTCAATAATATTGAAAAAGGAAGAGTCCTGAGGCG
GAAAGAACCAGCTGTGGAATGTGTGTCAGTTAGGGTGTGGAAAGTCCCCAGGCTCCCCAGCAGGCAGAAG
TATGCAAAGCATGCATCTCAATTAGTCAGCAACCAGGTGTGGAAAGTCCCCAGGCTCCCCAGCAGGCAGA
AGTATGCAAAGCATGCATCTCAATTAGTCAGCAACCATAGTCCCGCCCCTAACTCCGCCCATCCCGCCCC
TAACTCCGCCCAGTTCCGCCCATTCTCCGCCCCATGGCTGACTAATTTTTTTTATTTATGCAGAGGCCGA
GGCCGCCTCGGCCTCTGAGCTATTCCAGAAGTAGTGAGGAGGCTTTTTTGGAGGCCTAGGCTTTTGCAAA
GATCGATCAAGAGACAGGATGAGGATCGTTTCGCATGATTGAACAAGATGGATTGCACGCAGGTTCTCCG
GCCGCTTGGGTGGAGAGGCTATTCGGCTATGACTGGGCACAACAGACAATCGGCTGCTCTGATGCCGCCG
TGTTCCGGCTGTCAGCGCAGGGGCGCCCGGTTCTTTTTGTCAAGACCGACCTGTCCGGTGCCCTGAATGA
ACTGCAAGACGAGGCAGCGCGGCTATCGTGGCTGGCCACGACGGGCGTTCCTTGCGCAGCTGTGCTCGAC
GTTGTCACTGAAGCGGGAAGGGACTGGCTGCTATTGGGCGAAGTGCCGGGGCAGGATCTCCTGTCATCTC
ACCTTGCTCCTGCCGAGAAAGTATCCATCATGGCTGATGCAATGCGGCGGCTGCATACGCTTGATCCGGC
TACCTGCCCATTCGACCACCAAGCGAAACATCGCATCGAGCGAGCACGTACTCGGATGGAAGCCGGTCTT
GTCGATCAGGATGATCTGGACGAAGAGCATCAGGGGCTCGCGCCAGCCGAACTGTTCGCCAGGCTCAAGG
CGAGCATGCCCGACGGCGAGGATCTCGTCGTGACCCATGGCGATGCCTGCTTGCCGAATATCATGGTGGA
AAATGGCCGCTTTTCTGGATTCATCGACTGTGGCCGGCTGGGTGTGGCGGACCGCTATCAGGACATAGCG
TTGGCTACCCGTGATATTGCTGAAGAGCTTGGCGGCGAATGGGCTGACCGCTTCCTCGTGCTTTACGGTA
TCGCCGCTCCCGATTCGCAGCGCATCGCCTTCTATCGCCTTCTTGACGAGTTCTTCTGAGCGGGACTCTG
GGGTTCGAAATGACCGACCAAGCGACGCCCAACCTGCCATCACGAGATTTCGATTCCACCGCCGCCTTCT
ATGAAAGGTTGGGCTTCGGAATCGTTTTCCGGGACGCCGGCTGGATGATCCTCCAGCGCGGGGATCTCAT
GCTGGAGTTCTTCGCCCACCCTAGGGGGAGGCTAACTGAAACACGGAAGGAGACAATACCGGAAGGAACC
CGCGCTATGACGGCAATAAAAAGACAGAATAAAACGCACGGTGTTGGGTCGTTTGTTCATAAACGCGGGG
TTCGGTCCCAGGGCTGGCACTCTGTCGATACCCCACCGAGACCCCATTGGGGCCAATACGCCCGCGTTTC
TTCCTTTTCCCCACCCCACCCCCCAAGTTCGGGTGAAGGCCCAGGGCTCGCAGCCAACGTCGGGGCGGCA
GGCCCTGCCATAGCCTCAGGTTACTCATATATACTTTAGATTGATTTAAAACTTCATTTTTAATTTAAAA
GGATCTAGGTGAAGATCCTTTTTGATAATCTCATGACCAAAATCCCTTAACGTGAGTTTTCGTTCCACTG
AGCGTCAGACCCCGTAGAAAAGATCAAAGGATCTTCTTGAGATCCTTTTTTTCTGCGCGTAATCTGCTGC
TTGCAAACAAAAAAACCACCGCTACCAGCGGTGGTTTGTTTGCCGGATCAAGAGCTACCAACTCTTTTTC
CGAAGGTAACTGGCTTCAGCAGAGCGCAGATACCAAATACTGTTCTTCTAGTGTAGCCGTAGTTAGGCCA
CCACTTCAAGAACTCTGTAGCACCGCCTACATACCTCGCTCTGCTAATCCTGTTACCAGTGGCTGCTGCC
AGTGGCGATAAGTCGTGTCTTACCGGGTTGGACTCAAGACGATAGTTACCGGATAAGGCGCAGCGGTCGG
GCTGAACGGGGGGTTCGTGCACACAGCCCAGCTTGGAGCGAACGACCTACACCGAACTGAGATACCTACA
GCGTGAGCTATGAGAAAGCGCCACGCTTCCCGAAGGGAGAAAGGCGGACAGGTATCCGGTAAGCGGCAGG
GTCGGAACAGGAGAGCGCACGAGGGAGCTTCCAGGGGGAAACGCCTGGTATCTTTATAGTCCTGTCGGGT
TTCGCCACCTCTGACTTGAGCGTCGATTTTTGTGATGCTCGTCAGGGGGGCGGAGCCTATGGAAAAACGC
CAGCAACGCGGCCTTTTTACGGTTCCTGGCCTTTTGCTGGCCTTTTGCTCACATGTTCTTTCCTGCGTTA
TCCCCTGATTCTGTGGATAACCGTATTACCGCCATGCAT
Features (pLannotate 1.2.2; 15 found; start..end, strand, type, name):
     61..364     +  enhancer       CMV enhancer: human cytomegalovirus immediate early enhancer
    365..568     +  promoter       CMV promoter: human cytomegalovirus (CMV) immediate early promoter
    613..1329    +  CDS            EGFP: EGFP is a basic (constitutively fluorescent) green fluorescent protein published in 1996, derived from Aequorea victoria. It is reported to be a rapidly-maturing weak dimer with moderate acid sensitivity.
   1330..1380    +  misc_feature   MCS (fragment): multiple cloning site
   1381..4071    +  CDS            AR: ANDR_PANTR - Also known as NR3C4. Experimental evidence at protein level: Swiss-Prot protein existence level 1. Steroid hormone receptors are ligand-activated transcription factors that regulate eukaryotic gene expression and affect cellular proliferation and differentiation in target tissues. Transcription factor activity is modulated by bound coactivator and corepressor proteins like ZBTB7A that recruits NCOR1 and NCOR2 to the androgen response elements/ARE on target genes, negatively regulating androgen receptor signaling and androgen-induced cell proliferation. Transcription activation is
   4557..4641    +  CDS            large T antigen (fragment): large T antigen from SV40 (simian virus 40)
   4664..4785    +  polyA_signal   SV40 poly(A) signal: SV40 polyadenylation signal
   4819..5247    -  rep_origin     f1 ori (sequence partly withheld): f1 bacteriophage origin of replication; arrow indicates direction of (+) strand synthesis
   5274..5378    +  promoter       AmpR promoter: bla
   5380..5737    +  promoter       SV40 promoter: SV40 enhancer and early promoter
   5772..6566    +  CDS            NeoR/KanR: aminoglycoside phosphotransferase from Tn5; aph(3')-II (or nptII); confers resistance to neomycin, kanamycin, and G418 (Geneticin®)
   6587..6739    +  CDS            ble (fragment): BLE_KLEPN - Experimental evidence at protein level: Swiss-Prot protein existence level 1. Binding protein with a strong affinity to the bleomycin family of antibiotics. Binds to CL990; an antimitotic-antibiotic compound. From Klebsiella pneumoniae.
   6798..6845    +  polyA_signal   HSV TK poly(A) signal: herpes simplex virus thymidine kinase polyadenylation signal (Cole and Stacy, 1985)
   6936..6952    -  polyA_signal   bGH poly(A) signal (fragment): bovine growth hormone polyadenylation signal
   7174..7762    +  rep_origin     ori: high-copy-number ColE1/pMB1/pBR322/pUC origin of replication
