[The description below was written by a language model from this plasmid's Addgene catalogue record and pLannotate feature annotations shown in this document.]
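Description:
pEGFP-C1-AR Q0 is a mammalian expression plasmid built on the unmodified pEGFP-C1 backbone. It encodes the human androgen receptor (AR) fused at its N terminus to EGFP, with the receptor's polyglutamine tract deleted ("Q0"). The fusion is driven by the human cytomegalovirus immediate-early enhancer and promoter. The EGFP coding sequence runs through a remnant of the multiple cloning site into the roughly 2.7 kb AR open reading frame, and an SV40 polyadenylation signal lies downstream. The automated annotation matched the AR segment to the chimpanzee orthologue, but the catalogue record gives the insert as human. The short hits labelled large T antigen, ble and bGH poly(A) are fragments, probably residual backbone or flanking sequence rather than functional elements.

In bacteria the plasmid replicates from a high-copy ColE1/pUC-type origin, and it also carries an f1 phage origin. One Tn5 aminoglycoside phosphotransferase gene (NeoR/KanR) provides selection in both hosts. A bacterial bla-type promoter drives it for kanamycin resistance in E. coli, and the SV40 enhancer/early promoter with an HSV TK polyadenylation signal drives it for G418 selection in mammalian cells. The sequenced record is 7,876 nt, close to the stated total of 7,870 bp.

The construct allows the androgen receptor to be visualised by fluorescence in transfected mammalian cells. The associated publication studied aggregate formation by polyglutamine-expanded AR, the sequestration of chaperones and proteasome components, and suppression of aggregation by a chaperone. This suggests the Q0 version serves as a polyglutamine-free comparison for receptors with normal or expanded repeats, although the record does not say so explicitly.
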