Addgene plasmid #86427: pEGFP-C1-AR Q0
Purpose: Fluorescent human androgen receptor (fused to EGFP) with deleted polyglutamine region
Depositing lab: Michael Mancini. Depositing organization: Baylor College of Medicine. Publication: Polyglutamine-expanded androgen receptors form aggregates that sequester heat shock proteins, proteasome components and SRC-1, and are suppressed by the HDJ-2 chaperone. Stenoien DL, Cummings CJ, Adams HP, Mancini MG, Patel K, DeMartino GN, Marcelli M, Weigel NL, Mancini MA. Hum Mol Genet. 1999 May . 8(5):731-41. 10.1093/hmg/8.5.731 PubMed 10196362.
Backbone
  Vector backbone: pEGFP-C1
  Backbone manufacturer: Clontech (Takara)
  Backbone size w/o insert (bp): 4731
  Total vector size (bp): 7870
  Modifications to backbone: none
  Vector type: Mammalian Expression
  Selectable markers: Neomycin (select with G418)
Growth in bacteria
  Bacterial resistance: Kanamycin, 50 μg/mL
  Growth temperature: 37°C
  Growth strain: NEB Stable
  Copy number: High Copy
Gene/Insert
  Gene/Insert name: androgen receptor (AR)
  Species: H. sapiens (human)
  Insert size (bp): 2694
  Mutation: Deletion of the poly-glutamine expansion
  GenBank ID: NM_000044.4
  Entrez Gene: AR (a.k.a. AIS, AR8, DHTR, HUMARA, HYSP1, KD, NR3C4, SBMA, SMAX1, TFM)
  Promoter: CMV
  Tag / fusion protein: EGFP (N terminal on backbone)
  Cloning method: Restriction Enzyme; 5′ cloning site Xma I (not destroyed); 3′ cloning site BglII (destroyed during cloning)
  Sequencing primers: 5′ EGFP-C
Terms and licenses: Academic/Nonprofit Terms; Industry Terms: Not Available to Industry
How to cite: pEGFP-C1-AR Q0 was a gift from Michael Mancini (Addgene plasmid # 86427 ; http://n2t.net/addgene:86427 ; RRID:Addgene_86427)
